>Addgene plasmid #223340 | PX4 | addgene full sequence | sequence record 455821 | Addgene NGS Result
TTACTTATCGTCATCGTCCTTGTAATCGATGTCGTGATCCTTATAGTCTCCATCATGGTCTTTGTAGTCC
ATGGTACCGGATCCACTAGTATTTAAATGTCGACCCCGGGCCCCTGCAGAAGCTTCTAAGCATAATCAGG
CACATCATAAGGGTATCCGGCGCTGCCAGCGTAGTCAGGCACATCATAGGGGTAGGATCCTGTGCCGGCG
TAATCAGGCACGTCATAGGGATACATGCCGCTCCCTCCCTTTTCGGCAGACCGCAGACTGATTTCTCCGC
CCATCCAGGGTTTGATAACTCCGTCCTGTTCCAGCAGCAGGGCTCCCTGTTTATCAATCCCCCGGCTAAT
CCCGAAAATCTCTTTGTCCCCAATGATCAGCTTCACGGGTCTATTGATGAAGTTATCCAGCTTCTCCCAC
CGTGACAGATATGGAGCCAGGCCTTCCTGCTCGAACAGTTCCAGGGCTGCCCGCAGCTCTCGGATCAGCA
TAGCGGCCAGAGTATTCCTGTCCAGGTTAATCCCTGCTTCCTGCAGTGTGATCCAGCCCTGATTGACCAC
GCTTTCCTCCACGCGCCTCATAGCCACGTTAATCCCGGCGCCAATGACGATCTGTGCAGCATCGCCTGTT
ATTCCGGCCAGCTCCACCAGGATGCCTGCCAGCTTTCTATCCTGCAGATACAGGTCATTGGGCCATTTGA
CTCGCACCTTGTCTGCTCCCAGCTTTCGCAGCGCTTCTGCCATGACAATTCCGATGACCGGGCCCAGGCC
GATTGCTGCTGGTCCCCGCTTCAGGCGCCAAAACATACTCAGGTACAGGTTAGCTCCAAAAGGAGAGAAC
CATTTCCTCCCTCTGCTTCCTCTCCCTGCCTGCTGATATTCTGCAATGCAAGCATCCCCACTCTTCAGCT
CGCCGATTCGATCCAGCAGGTACTGATTGGTGGAGTCGACCACAGGCAGGACTGCCACGCTCCCGCCGTC
CAGCTGTCCCAGAATCTGTTTAGCGTTCAGCAGCGGGATCATCTTGTACAGCTCGTCCATGCCGAGAGTG
ATCCCGGCGGCGGTCACGAACTCCAGCAGGACCATGTGATCGCGCTTCTCGTTGGGGTCTTTGCTCAGGG
CGGACTGGGTGCTCAGGTAGTGGTTGTCGGGCAGCAGCACGGGGCCGTCGCCGATGGGGGTGTTCTGCTG
GTAGTGGTCGGCGAGCTGCACGCTGCCGTCCTCGATGTTGTGGCGGATCTTGAAGTTCACCTTGATGCCG
TTCTTCTGCTTGTCGGCCATGATATAGACGTTGTGGCTGTTGTAGTTGTACTCCAGCTTGTGCCCCAGGA
TGTTGCCGTCCTCCTTGAAGTCGATGCCCTTCAGCTCGATGCGGTTCACCAGGGTGTCGCCCTCGAACTT
CACCTCGGCGCGGGTCTTGTAGTTGCCGTCGTCCTTGAAGAAGATGGTGCGCTCCTGGACGTAGCCTTCG
GGCATGGCGGACTTGAAGAAGTCGTGCTGCTTCATGTGGTCGGGGTAGCGGCTGAAGCACTGCACGCCGT
AGGTCAGGGTGGTCACGAGGGTGGGCCAGGGCACGGGCAGCTTGCCGGTGGTGCAGATGAACTTCAGGGT
CAGCTTGCCGTAGGTGGCATCGCCCTCGCCCTCGCCGGACACGCTGAACTTGTGGCCGTTTACGTCGCCG
TCCAGCTCGACCAGGATGGGCACCACCCCGGTGAACAGCTCCTCGCCCTTGCTCACCATACTAGTCTGAG
AGAGAAGAATAGCAGTCAGAACCTGAAGAGACTTCAATCCTCCTCCTTTCTTCTTTTTCGTGGTTATCTT
TGCATTTTGATCAGTTGCAGTCAGCTTTTCCAAAGTCTCATCATCATCACTCTGACCATTGCAAAGACGC
GAAGAATCAGGCCTCCGGGAAGCGACCCTTGATTTCAGGTAAACAGCAGTTCCACCAGCAGCTACAATCC
CAGCCGCAAGCAGTATAGATTTCCGTCTTGACGCTACAAGACCCCGACCCCGCTCAGTTAACTGCAATAG
TTGAAGTGAAGGCATAAGCTTTCTAGAGTCGATTTGGTGTATCGAGATTGGTTATGAAATTCAGATGCTA
GTGTAATGTATTGGTAATTTGGGAAGATATAATAGGAAGCAAGGCTATTTATCCATTTCTGAAAAGGCGA
AATGGCGTCACCGCGAGCGTCACGCGCATTCCGTTCTTGCTGTAAAGCGTTGTTTGGTACACTTTTGACT
AGCGAGGCTTGGCGTGTCAGCGTATCTATTCAAAAGTCGTTAATGGCTGCGGATCAAGAAAAAGTTGGAA
TAGAAACAGAATACCCGCGAAATTCAGGCCCGGTTGCCATGTCCTACACGCCGAAATAAACGACCAAATT
AGTAGAAAAATAAAAACTGACTCGGATACTTACGTCACGTCTTGCGCACTGATTTGAAAAATCTCCCTCG
ATCGAGAAAGAGATCAATGTTGAGCTGCTTCAAAAGCAATGGGATTGACCAGCTCGCGGATCCTACAGGC
CAAATTCGCTCTTAGCCGTACAATATTACTCACCGGTGCGATGCCCCCCATCGTAGGTGAAGGTGGAAAT
TAATGATCCATCTTGAGACCACAGGCCCACAACAGCTACCAGTTTCCTCAAGGGTCCACCAAAAACGTAA
GCGCTTACGTACATGGTCGATAAGAAAAGGCAATTTGTAGATGTTAACATCCAACGTCGCTTTCAGGGAT
CCTACAGGCCAAATTCGCTCTTAGCCGTACAATATTACTCACCGGTGCGATGCCCCCCATCGTAGGTGAA
GGTGGAAATTAATGATCCATCTTGAGACCACAGGCCCACAACAGCTACCAGTTTCCTCAAGGGTCCACCA
AAAACGTAAGCGCTTACGTACATGGTCGATAAGAAAAGGCAATTTGTAGATGTTAACATCCAACGTCGCT
TTCAGGGATCCGCGAGCTTATCGATACCGTGGCACTGGCCGTCGTTTTACAACGTCGTGACTGGGAAAAC
CCTGGCGTTACCCAACTTAATCGCCTTGCAGCACATCCCCCTTTCGCCAGCTGGCGTAATAGCGAAGAGG
CCCGCACCGATCGCCCTTCCCAACAGTTGCGCAGCCTGAATGGCGAATGCTAGAGCAGCTTGAGCTTGGA
TCAGATTGTCGTTTCCCGCCTTCAGTTTAAACTATCAGTGTTTGACAGGATATATTGGCGGGTAAACCTA
AGAGAAAAGAGCGTTTATTAGAATAATCGGATATTTAAAAGGGCGTGAAAAGGTTTATCCGTTCGTCCAT
TTGTATGTGCATGCCAACCACAGGGTTCCCCTCGGGATCAAAGTACTTTGATCCAACCCCTCCGCTGCTA
TAGTGCAGTCGGCTTCTGACGTTCAGTGCAGCCGTCTTCTGAAAACGACATGTCGCACAAGTCCTAAGTT
ACGCGACAGGCTGCCGCCCTGCCCTTTTCCTGGCGTTTTCTTGTCGCGTGTTTTAGTCGCATAAAGTAGA
ATACTTGCGACTAGAACCGGAGACATTACGCCATGAACAAGAGCGCCGCCGCTGGCCTGCTGGGCTATGC
CCGCGTCAGCACCGACGACCAGGACTTGACCAACCAACGGGCCGAACTGCACGCGGCCGGCTGCACCAAG
CTGTTTTCCGAGAAGATCACCGGCACCAGGCGCGACCGCCCGGAGCTGGCCAGGATGCTTGACCACCTAC
GCCCTGGCGACGTTGTGACAGTGACCAGGCTAGACCGCCTGGCCCGCAGCACCCGCGACCTACTGGACAT
TGCCGAGCGCATCCAGGAGGCCGGCGCGGGCCTGCGTAGCCTGGCAGAGCCGTGGGCCGACACCACCACG
CCGGCCGGCCGCATGGTGTTGACCGTGTTCGCCGGCATTGCCGAGTTCGAGCGTTCCCTAATCATCGACC
GCACCCGGAGCGGGCGCGAGGCCGCCAAGGCCCGAGGCGTGAAGTTTGGCCCCCGCCCTACCCTCACCCC
GGCACAGATCGCGCACGCCCGCGAGCTGATCGACCAGGAAGGCCGCACCGTGAAAGAGGCGGCTGCACTG
CTTGGCGTGCATCGCTCGACCCTGTACCGCGCACTTGAGCGCAGCGAGGAAGTGACGCCCACCGAGGCCA
GGCGGCGCGGTGCCTTCCGTGAGGACGCATTGACCGAGGCCGACGCCCTGGCGGCCGCCGAGAATGAACG
CCAAGAGGAACAAGCATGAAACCGCACCAGGACGGCCAGGACGAACCGTTTTTCATTACCGAAGAGATCG
AGGCGGAGATGATCGCGGCCGGGTACGTGTTCGAGCCGCCCGCGCACGTCTCAACCGTGCGGCTGCATGA
AATCCTGGCCGGTTTGTCTGATGCCAAGCTGGCGGCCTGGCCGGCCAGCTTGGCCGCTGAAGAAACCGAG
CGCCGCCGTCTAAAAAGGTGATGTGTATTTGAGTAAAACAGCTTGCGTCATGCGGTCGCTGCGTATATGA
TGCGATGAGTAAATAAACAAATACGCAAGGGGAACGCATGAAGGTTATCGCTGTACTTAACCAGAAAGGC
GGGTCAGGCAAGACGACCATCGCAACCCATCTAGCCCGCGCCCTGCAACTCGCCGGGGCCGATGTTCTGT
TAGTCGATTCCGATCCCCAGGGCAGTGCCCGCGATTGGGCGGCCGTGCGGGAAGATCAACCGCTAACCGT
TGTCGGCATCGACCGCCCGACGATTGACCGCGACGTGAAGGCCATCGGCCGGCGCGACTTCGTAGTGATC
GACGGAGCGCCCCAGGCGGCGGACTTGGCTGTGTCCGCGATCAAGGCAGCCGACTTCGTGCTGATTCCGG
TGCAGCCAAGCCCTTACGACATATGGGCCACCGCCGACCTGGTGGAGCTGGTTAAGCAGCGCATTGAGGT
CACGGATGGAAGGCTACAAGCGGCCTTTGTCGTGTCGCGGGCGATCAAAGGCACGCGCATCGGCGGTGAG
GTTGCCGAGGCGCTGGCCGGGTACGAGCTGCCCATTCTTGAGTCCCGTATCACGCAGCGCGTGAGCTACC
CAGGCACTGCCGCCGCCGGCACAACCGTTCTTGAATCAGAACCCGAGGGCGACGCTGCCCGCGAGGTCCA
GGCGCTGGCCGCTGAAATTAAATCAAAACTCATTTGAGTTAATGAGGTAAAGAGAAAATGAGCAAAAGCA
CAAACACGCTAAGTGCCGGCCGTCCGAGCGCACGCAGCAGCAAGGCTGCAACGTTGGCCAGCCTGGCAGA
CACGCCAGCCATGAAGCGGGTCAACTTTCAGTTGCCGGCGGAGGATCACACCAAGCTGAAGATGTACGCG
GTACGCCAAGGCAAGACCATTACCGAGCTGCTATCTGAATACATCGCGCAGCTACCAGAGTAAATGAGCA
AATGAATAAATGAGTAGATGAATTTTAGCGGCTAAAGGAGGCGGCATGGAAAATCAAGAACAACCAGGCA
CCGACGCCGTGGAATGCCCCATGTGTGGAGGAACGGGCGGTTGGCCAGGCGTAAGCGGCTGGGTTGCCTG
CCGGCCCTGCAATGGCACTGGAACCCCCAAGCCCGAGGAATCGGCGTGAGCGGTCGCAAACCATCCGGCC
CGGTACAAATCGGCGCGGCGCTGGGTGATGACCTGGTGGAGAAGTTGAAGGCCGCGCAGGCCGCCCAGCG
GCAACGCATCGAGGCAGAAGCACGCCCCGGTGAATCGTGGCAAGCGGCCGCTGATCGAATCCGCAAAGAA
TCCCGGCAACCGCCGGCAGCCGGTGCGCCGTCGATTAGGAAGCCGCCCAAGGGCGACGAGCAACCAGATT
TTTTCGTTCCGATGCTCTATGACGTGGGCACCCGCGATAGTCGCAGCATCATGGACGTGGCCGTTTTCCG
TCTGTCGAAGCGTGACCGACGAGCTGGCGAGGTGATCCGCTACGAGCTTCCAGACGGGCACGTAGAGGTT
TCCGCAGGGCCGGCCGGCATGGCCAGTGTGTGGGATTACGACCTGGTACTGATGGCGGTTTCCCATCTAA
CCGAATCCATGAACCGATACCGGGAAGGGAAGGGAGACAAGCCCGGCCGCGTGTTCCGTCCACACGTTGC
GGACGTACTCAAGTTCTGCCGGCGAGCCGATGGCGGAAAGCAGAAAGACGACCTGGTAGAAACCTGCATT
CGGTTAAACACCACGCACGTTGCCATGCAGCGTACGAAGAAGGCCAAGAACGGCCGCCTGGTGACGGTAT
CCGAGGGTGAAGCCTTGATTAGCCGCTACAAGATCGTAAAGAGCGAAACCGGGCGGCCGGAGTACATCGA
GATCGAGCTAGCTGATTGGATGTACCGCGAGATCACAGAAGGCAAGAACCCGGACGTGCTGACGGTTCAC
CCCGATTACTTTTTGATCGATCCCGGCATCGGCCGTTTTCTCTACCGCCTGGCACGCCGCGCCGCAGGCA
AGGCAGAAGCCAGATGGTTGTTCAAGACGATCTACGAACGCAGTGGCAGCGCCGGAGAGTTCAAGAAGTT
CTGTTTCACCGTGCGCAAGCTGATCGGGTCAAATGACCTGCCGGAGTACGATTTGAAGGAGGAGGCGGGG
CAGGCTGGCCCGATCCTAGTCATGCGCTACCGCAACCTGATCGAGGGCGAAGCATCCGCCGGTTCCTAAT
GTACGGAGCAGATGCTAGGGCAAATTGCCCTAGCAGGGGAAAAAGGTCGAAAAGGTCTCTTTCCTGTGGA
TAGCACGTACATTGGGAACCCAAAGCCGTACATTGGGAACCGGAACCCGTACATTGGGAACCCAAAGCCG
TACATTGGGAACCGGTCACACATGTAAGTGACTGATATAAAAGAGAAAAAAGGCGATTTTTCCGCCTAAA
ACTCTTTAAAACTTATTAAAACTCTTAAAACCCGCCTGGCCTGTGCATAACTGTCTGGCCAGCGCACAGC
CGAAGAGCTGCAAAAAGCGCCTACCCTTCGGTCGCTGCGCTCCCTACGCCCCGCCGCTTCGCGTCGGCCT
ATCGCGGCCGCTGGCCGCTCAAAAATGGCTGGCCTACGGCCAGGCAATCTACCAGGGCGCGGACAAGCCG
CGCCGTCGCCACTCGACCGCCGGCGCCCACATCAAGGCACCCTGCCTCGCGCGTTTCGGTGATGACGGTG
AAAACCTCTGACACATGCAGCTCCCGGAGACGGTCACAGCTTGTCTGTAAGCGGATGCCGGGAGCAGACA
AGCCCGTCAGGGCGCGTCAGCGGGTGTTGGCGGGTGTCGGGGCGCAGCCATGACCCAGTCACGTAGCGAT
AGCGGAGTGTATACTGGCTTAACTATGCGGCATCAGAGCAGATTGTACTGAGAGTGCACCATATGCGGTG
TGAAATACCGCACAGATGCGTAAGGAGAAAATACCGCATCAGGCGCTCTTCCGCTTCCTCGCTCACTGAC
TCGCTGCGCTCGGTCGTTCGGCTGCGGCGAGCGGTATCAGCTCACTCAAAGGCGGTAATACGGTTATCCA
CAGAATCAGGGGATAACGCAGGAAAGAACATGTGAGCAAAAGGCCAGCAAAAGGCCAGGAACCGTAAAAA
GGCCGCGTTGCTGGCGTTTTTCCATAGGCTCCGCCCCCCTGACGAGCATCACAAAAATCGACGCTCAAGT
CAGAGGTGGCGAAACCCGACAGGACTATAAAGATACCAGGCGTTTCCCCCTGGAAGCTCCCTCGTGCGCT
CTCCTGTTCCGACCCTGCCGCTTACCGGATACCTGTCCGCCTTTCTCCCTTCGGGAAGCGTGGCGCTTTC
TCATAGCTCACGCTGTAGGTATCTCAGTTCGGTGTAGGTCGTTCGCTCCAAGCTGGGCTGTGTGCACGAA
CCCCCCGTTCAGCCCGACCGCTGCGCCTTATCCGGTAACTATCGTCTTGAGTCCAACCCGGTAAGACACG
ACTTATCGCCACTGGCAGCAGCCACTGGTAACAGGATTAGCAGAGCGAGGTATGTAGGCGGTGCTACAGA
GTTCTTGAAGTGGTGGCCTAACTACGGCTACACTAGAAGGACAGTATTTGGTATCTGCGCTCTGCTGAAG
CCAGTTACCTTCGGAAAAAGAGTTGGTAGCTCTTGATCCGGCAAACAAACCACCGCTGGTAGCGGTGGTT
TTTTTGTTTGCAAGCAGCAGATTACGCGCAGAAAAAAAGGATCTCAAGAAGATCCTTTGATCTTTTCTAC
GGGGTCTGACGCTCAGTGGAACGAAAACTCACGTTAAGGGATTTTGGTCATGCATTCTAGGTACTAAAAC
AATTCATCCAGTAAAATATAATATTTTATTTTCTCCCAATCAGGCTTGATCCCCAGTAAGTCAAAAAATA
GCTCGACATACTGTTCTTCCCCGATATCCTCCCTGATCGACCGGACGCAGAAGGCAATGTCATACCACTT
GTCCGCCCTGCCGCTTCTCCCAAGATCAATAAAGCCACTTACTTTGCCATCTTTCACAAAGATGTTGCTG
TCTCCCAGGTCGCCGTGGGAAAAGACAAGTTCCTCTTCGGGCTTTTCCGTCTTTAAAAAATCATACAGCT
CGCGCGGATCTTTAAATGGAGTGTCTTCTTCCCAGTTTTCGCAATCCACATCGGCCAGATCGTTATTCAG
TAAGTAATCCAATTCGGCTAAGCGGCTGTCTAAGCTATTCGTATAGGGACAATCCGATATGTCGATGGAG
TGAAAGAGCCTGATGCACTCCGCATACAGCTCGATAATCTTTTCAGGGCTTTGTTCATCTTCATACTCTT
CCGAGCAAAGGACGCCATCGGCCTCACTCATGAGCAGATTGCTCCAGCCATCATGCCGTTCAAAGTGCAG
GACCTTTGGAACAGGCAGCTTTCCTTCCAGCCATAGCATCATGTCCTTTTCCCGTTCCACATCATAGGTG
GTCCCTTTATACCGGCTGTCCGTCATTTTTAAATATAGGTTTTCATTTTCTCCCACCAGCTTATATACCT
TAGCAGGAGACATTCCTTCCGTATCTTTTACGCAGCGGTATTTTTCGATCAGTTTTTTCAATTCCGGTGA
TATTCTCATTTTAGCCATTTATTATTTCCTTCCTCTTTTCTACAGTATTTAAAGATACCCCAAGAAGCTA
ATTATAACAAGACGAACTCCAATTCACTGTTCCTTGCATTCTAAAACCTTAAATACCAGAAAACAGCTTT
TTCAAAGTTGTTTTCAAAGTTGGCGTATAACATAGTATCGACGGAGCCGATTTTGAAACCGCGGTGATCA
CAGGCAGCAACGCTCTGTCATCGTTACAATCAACATGCTACCCTCCGCGAGATCATCCGTGTTTCAAACC
CGGCAGCTTAGTTGCCGTTCTTCCGAATAGCATCGGTAACATGAGCAAAGTCTGCCGCCTTACAACGGCT
CTCCCGCTGACGCCGTCCCGGACTGATGGGCTGCCTGTATCGAGTGGTGATTTTGTGCCGAGCTGCCGGT
CGGGGAGCTGTTGGCTGGCTGGTGGCAGGATATATTGTGGTGTAAACAAATTGACGCTTAGACAACTTAA
TAACACATTGCGGACGTTTTTAATGTACTGAATTAACGCCGAATTAATTCGGGGGATCTGGATTTTAGTA
CTGGATTTTGGTTTTAGGAATTAGAAATTTTATTGATAGAAGTATTTTACAAATACAAATACATACTAAG
GGTTTCTTATATGCTCAACACATGAGCGAAACCCTATAGGAACCCTAATTCCCTTATCTGGGAACTACTC
ACACATTATTATGGAGAAACTCGAGCTTGTCGATCGACAGATCCCGGTCGGCATCTACTCTATTTCTTTG
CCCTCGGACGAGTGCTGGGGCGTCGGTTTCCACTATCGGCGAGTACTTCTACACAGCCATCGGTCCAGAC
GGCCGCGCTTCTGCGGGCGATTTGTGTACGCCCGACAGTCCCGGCTCCGGATCGGACGATTGCGTCGCAT
CGACCCTGCGCCCAAGCTGCATCATCGAAATTGCCGTCAACCAAGCTCTGATAGAGTTGGTCAAGACCAA
TGCGGAGCATATACGCCCGGAGTCGTGGCGATCCTGCAAGCTCCGGATGCCTCCGCTCGAAGTAGCGCGT
CTGCTGCTCCATACAAGCCAACCACGGCCTCCAGAAGAAGATGTTGGCGACCTCGTATTGGGAATCCCCG
AACATCGCCTCGCTCCAGTCAATGACCGCTGTTATGCGGCCATTGTCCGTCAGGACATTGTTGGAGCCGA
AATCCGCGTGCACGAGGTGCCGGACTTCGGGGCAGTCCTCGGCCCAAAGCATCAGCTCATCGAGAGCCTG
CGCGACGGACGCACTGACGGTGTCGTCCATCACAGTTTGCCAGTGATACACATGGGGATCAGCAATCGCG
CATATGAAATCACGCCATGTAGTGTATTGACCGATTCCTTGCGGTCCGAATGGGCCGAACCCGCTCGTCT
GGCTAAGATCGGCCGCAGCGATCGCATCCATAGCCTCCGCGACCGGTTGTAGAACAGCGGGCAGTTCGGT
TTCAGGCAGGTCTTGCAACGTGACACCCTGTGAACGGCGGGAGATGCAATAGGTCAGGCTCTCGCTAAAC
TCCCCAATGTCAAGCACTTCCGGAATCGGGAGCGCGGCCGATGCAAAGTGCCGATAAACATAACGATCTT
TGTAGAAACCATCGGCGCAGCTATTTACCCGCAGGACATATCCACGCCCTCCTACATCGAAGCTGAAAGC
ACGAGATTCTTCGCCCTCCGAGAGCTGCATCAGGTCGGAGACGCTGTCGAACTTTTCGATCAGAAACTTC
TCGACAGACGTCGCGGTGAGTTCAGGCTTTTTCATATCTCATTGCCCCCCGGATCTGCGAAAGCTCGAGA
GAGATAGATTTGTAGAGAGAGACTGGTGATTTCAGCGTGTCCTCTCCAAATGAAATGAACTTCCTTATAT
AGAGGAAGGGTCTTGCGAAGGATAGTGGGATTGTGCGTCATCCCTTACGTCAGTGGAGATATCACATCAA
TCCACTTGCTTTGAAGACGTGGTTGGAACGTCTTCTTTTTCCACGATGCTCCTCGTGGGTGGGGGTCCAT
CTTTGGGACCACTGTCGGCAGAGGCATCTTGAACGATAGCCTTTCCTTTATCGCAATGATGGCATTTGTA
GGTGCCACCTTCCTTTTCTACTGTCCTTTTGATGAAGTGACAGATAGCTGGGCAATGGAATCCGAGGAGG
TTTCCCGATATTACCCTTTGTTGAAAAGTCTCAATAGCCCTTTGGTCTTCTGAGACTGTATCTTTGATAT
TCTTGGAGTAGACGAGAGTGTCGTGCTCCACCATGTTGGCAAGCTGCTCTAGCCAATACGCAAACCGCCT
CTCCCCGCGCGTTGGCCGATTCATTAATGCAGCTGGCACGACAGGTTTCCCGACTGGAAAGCGGGCAGTG
AGCGCAACGCAATTAATGTGAGTTAGCTCACTCATTAGGCACCCCAGGCTTTACACTTTATGCTTCCGGC
TCGTATGTTGTGTGGAATTGTGAGCGGATAACAATTTCACACAGGAAACAGCTATGACATGATTACGAAT
TCCCGATCTAGTAACATAGATGACACCGCGCGCGATAATTTATCCTAGTTTGCGCGCTATATTTTGTTTT
CTATCGCGTATTAAATGTATAATTGCGGGACTCTAATCATAAAAACCCATCTCATAAATAACGTCATGCA
TTACATGTTAATTATTACATGCTTAACGTAATTCAACAGAAATTATATGATAATCATCGCAAGACCGGCA
ACAGGATTCAATCTTAAGAAACTTTATTGCCAAATGTTTGAACGATCGGGGAAATTCGAGCTC
Features (pLannotate 1.2.2; 25 found; start..end, strand, type, name):
    211..233     -  CDS            3xHA (fragment): three tandem HA epitope tags
    249..1019    -  CDS            miniTurbo: N-terminally truncated mutant of the E. coli biotin ligase BioID engineered for improved catalytic efficiency (Branon et al., 2018)
   1023..1739    -  CDS            EGFP: EGFP is a basic (constitutively fluorescent) green fluorescent protein published in 1996, derived from Aequorea victoria. It is reported to be a rapidly-maturing weak dimer with moderate acid sensitivity.
   1746..2045    -  CDS            ABCD1 (fragment): AB1D_ARATH - Also known as ACN2, CTS, PED3, PMP2, PXA1. Experimental evidence at protein level: Swiss-Prot protein existence level 1. Contributes to the transport of fatty acids and their derivatives (acyl CoAs) across the peroxisomal membrane. Provides acetate to the glyoxylate cycle in developing seedlings. Involved in pollen tube elongation, ovule fertilization, and seeds germination after imbibition (controls the switch between the opposing developmental programs of dormancy and germination), probably by promoting beta-oxidation of storage lipids during gluconeogenesis. Required for biosyn
   2060..2440    -  promoter       MAS promoter: mannopine synthase promoter (Velten et al., 1984)
   2973..3127    +  CDS            lacZα (fragment): LacZα fragment of β-galactosidase; lacZ fragment
   3193..3217    +  misc_feature   RB T-DNA repeat: right border repeat from nopaline C58 T-DNA
   3557..3958    +  CDS            Y4CG_SINFN (fragment): Protein inferred from homology: Swiss-Prot protein existence level 3. From Sinorhizobium fredii (strain NBRC 101917 / NGR234).
   4518..5147    +  CDS            pVS1 StaA: stability protein from the Pseudomonas plasmid pVS1 (Heeb et al., 2000)
   5576..6649    +  CDS            pVS1 RepA: replication protein from the Pseudomonas plasmid pVS1 (Heeb et al., 2000)
   6715..6909    +  rep_origin     pVS1 oriV: origin of replication for the Pseudomonas plasmid pVS1 (Heeb et al., 2000)
   7112..7151    +  CDS            rop (fragment): Rop protein, which maintains plasmids at low copy number; rop
   7253..7393    +  misc_feature   bom: basis of mobility region from pBR322
   7579..8167    -  rep_origin     ori: high-copy-number ColE1/pMB1/pBR322/pUC origin of replication
   8254..9048    -  CDS            KanR: aminoglycoside phosphotransferase; aphA-3; confers resistance to kanamycin
   9473..9497    +  misc_feature   LB T-DNA repeat: left border repeat from nopaline C58 T-DNA
   9575..9749    -  polyA_signal   CaMV poly(A) signal: cauliflower mosaic virus polyadenylation signal
   9790..10815   -  CDS            HygR: hygromycin B phosphotransferase confers resistance to hygromycin
  10888..11233   -  promoter       CaMV 35S promoter: strong constitutive promoter from cauliflower mosaic virus
  10890..10936   -  promoter       minimal CaMV 35S promoter: minimal 35S promoter from cauliflower mosaic virus
  11323..11411   +  CDS            lacI (fragment): lac repressor; lacI; The lac repressor binds to the lac operator to inhibit transcription in E. coli. This inhibition can be relieved by adding lactose or isopropyl-β-D-thiogalactopyranoside (IPTG).
  11424..11445   +  protein_bind   CAP binding site: CAP binding activates transcription in the presence of cAMP. E. coli catabolite activator protein
  11460..11490   +  promoter       lac promoter: promoter for the E. coli lac operon
  11494..11516   +  protein_bind   lac operator (fragment): The lac repressor binds to the lac operator to inhibit transcription in E. coli. This inhibition can be relieved by adding lactose or isopropyl-β-D-thiogalactopyranoside (IPTG). lac repressor encoded by lacI
  11555..11807   -  terminator     NOS terminator: nopaline synthase terminator and poly(A) signal
