[The description below was written by a language model from this plasmid's Addgene catalogue record and pLannotate feature annotations shown in this document.]
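Description:
PX4 is a plant expression binary vector built on the s1300-3XFLAG backbone, whose feature table shows a pCAMBIA1300-like layout for Agrobacterium-mediated T-DNA delivery. It carries a high-copy ColE1/pUC-type origin with the pBR322 bom region for propagation in E. coli, and the pVS1 oriV with RepA and StaA for replication and stable maintenance in Agrobacterium. Bacterial selection is by kanamycin (aphA-3 type KanR). Between the nopaline-type left and right border repeats lies a hygromycin phosphotransferase cassette driven by the CaMV 35S promoter and ended by the CaMV poly(A) signal, which allows selection of transformed plant cells.

The payload is a fusion of a roughly 300 bp fragment of the Arabidopsis thaliana peroxisomal ABC transporter ABCD1 (PXA1/CTS/PED3) to EGFP, the engineered promiscuous biotin ligase miniTurbo and a C-terminal 3xHA tag, followed by a NOS terminator. The ABCD1 portion presumably serves as a peroxisomal membrane anchor, placing miniTurbo on the cytosolic face so that nearby proteins are biotinylated in living cells. EGFP allows localisation to be checked, and HA allows the bait to be detected. The catalogue lists CaMV35S as the insert promoter, but the annotation places a mannopine synthase (MAS) promoter immediately upstream of the fusion, and the only annotated 35S promoter drives HygR; the record does not resolve this discrepancy. No 3xFLAG feature is annotated despite the backbone name, and only a fragment of the 3xHA tag was detected. The construct was made to map the cytosol-facing proximity proteome of the peroxisome outer membrane in Arabidopsis.
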