Addgene plasmid #223340: PX4
Purpose: Mapping of cytosol-facing peroxisome outer membrane proximity proteome by proximity-dependent biotinylation in living Arabidopsis cells
Depositing lab: Xiaohong Zhu. Depositing organization: Henan University. Publication: Mapping of cytosol-facing organelle outer membrane proximity proteome by proximity-dependent biotinylation in living Arabidopsis cells. Bao X, Jia H, Zhang X, Tian S, Zhao Y, Li X, Lin P, Ma C, Wang P, Song CP, Zhu X. Plant J. 2024 Apr;118(1):7-23. doi: 10.1111/tpj.16641. Epub 2024 Jan 23. PubMed 38261530.
Backbone
  Vector backbone: s1300-3XFLAG
  Backbone size w/o insert (bp): 9000
  Vector type: Plant Expression
  Selectable markers: Hygromycin
Growth in bacteria
  Bacterial resistance: Kanamycin, 50 μg/mL
  Growth temperature: 37°C
  Growth strain: DH5alpha
  Copy number: High Copy
Gene/Insert
  Gene/Insert name: ABCD1-EGFP-miniTurboID-3HA
  Species: A. thaliana (mustard weed)
  Insert size (bp): 1800
  Entrez Gene: PXA1 (a.k.a. COMATOSE, CTS, PED3, PEROXISOMAL ABC TRANSPORTER 1, PEROXISOME DEFECTIVE 3, PXA1, T5J17.20, T5J17_20)
  Promoter: CaMV35S
  Tag / fusion protein: EGFP-miniTurboID-3HA (C terminal on insert)
  Cloning method: Restriction Enzyme; 5′ cloning site Unknown (unknown if destroyed); 3′ cloning site Unknown (unknown if destroyed)
Terms and licenses: Academic/Nonprofit Terms; Industry Terms: Not Available to Industry
How to cite: PX4 was a gift from Xiaohong Zhu (Addgene plasmid # 223340 ; http://n2t.net/addgene:223340 ; RRID:Addgene_223340)
